Addgene plasmid #169971: pDONR221 CARD8 FIIND R394E
Purpose: pDONR221 for Gateway shuttling. Contains the CARD8 FIIND (L162M-P434, no stop codon) with an interface III mutation (R394E)
Depositing lab: Daniel Bachovchin. Depositing organization: Memorial Sloan-Kettering Cancer Center. Publication: Dipeptidyl peptidase 9 sets a threshold for CARD8 inflammasome formation by sequestering its active C-terminal fragment. Sharif H, Hollingsworth LR, Griswold AR, Hsiao JC, Wang Q, Bachovchin DA, Wu H. Immunity. 2021 Jul 13;54(7):1392-1404.e10. doi: 10.1016/j.immuni.2021.04.024. Epub 2021 May 20. PubMed 34019797.
Backbone
  Vector backbone: pDONR221
  Vector type: Gateway cloning vector
Growth in bacteria
  Bacterial resistance: Kanamycin, 50 μg/mL
  Growth temperature: 37°C
  Growth strain: DH5alpha
  Copy number: High Copy
Gene/Insert
  Gene/Insert name: CARD8
  Species: H. sapiens (human)
  Mutation: R394E
  Entrez Gene: CARD8 (a.k.a. CARDINAL, DACAR, DAKAR, NDPP, NDPP1, TUCAN)
  Cloning method: Gateway Cloning
  Sequencing primers: 5′ M13 F; 3′ M13 R
Terms and licenses: Academic/Nonprofit Terms; Industry Terms: Not Available to Industry
How to cite: pDONR221 CARD8 FIIND R394E was a gift from Daniel Bachovchin (Addgene plasmid # 169971 ; http://n2t.net/addgene:169971 ; RRID:Addgene_169971)
