[The description below was written by a language model from this plasmid's Addgene catalogue record and pLannotate feature annotations shown in this document.]
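Description:
pDONR221 CARD8 FIIND R394E is a Gateway entry clone built on the pDONR221 backbone, a small (about 3.4 kb) bacterial cloning plasmid that is not itself an expression vector. It replicates in E. coli from a high-copy ColE1/pUC-type origin and is selected with kanamycin through an aminoglycoside phosphotransferase (KanR) gene. The annotated sequence shows the typical entry-vector layout. rrnB T1 and T2 transcription terminators sit upstream of the cloning region to insulate the insert from read-through transcription. A T7 promoter lies just outside attL2, oriented towards the insert. Short lacZα and lacI fragments are backbone remnants with no evident functional role.

The insert is a fragment of human CARD8 covering the FIIND (function-to-find) domain, described as spanning L162M to P434. The first residue is changed to methionine to provide a start codon, and there is no stop codon. The fragment carries the R394E substitution, which the record describes as an interface III mutation. The coding sequence is flanked by attL1 and attL2 sites, so an LR Clonase reaction can transfer it directionally into any attR-containing destination vector. The destination vector supplies the promoter, and the lack of a stop codon allows in-frame C-terminal tags or fusions. No promoter for eukaryotic expression is present in this plasmid.

The associated publication concerns regulation of the CARD8 inflammasome by dipeptidyl peptidase 9, which sequesters the active C-terminal fragment of CARD8. This suggests the clone serves as a shuttle for making expression constructs that test how disrupting this interface affects CARD8 behaviour, although the record does not state which interaction interface III mediates.
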