Features (pLannotate 1.2.2; 10 found; start..end, strand, type, name):
    147..174     -  terminator     rrnB T2 terminator: transcription terminator T2 from the E. coli rrnB gene
    306..349     +  terminator     rrnB T1 terminator: Escherichia coli rrnB; transcription terminator T1 from the E. coli rrnB gene
    396..432     -  CDS            lacZα (fragment): LacZα fragment of β-galactosidase; lacZ fragment
    448..547     +  protein_bind   attL1: mutant version of attL; recombination site for the Gateway® LR reaction LR Clonase™
    532..1383    +  CDS            CARD8 (fragment): CARD8_HUMAN - Also known as DACAR From Homo sapiens (Human).
   1385..1484    -  protein_bind   attL2: mutant version of attL; recombination site for the Gateway® LR reaction LR Clonase™
   1502..1520    -  promoter       T7 promoter: promoter for bacteriophage T7 RNA polymerase
   1654..2463    +  CDS            KanR: aminoglycoside phosphotransferase; aph(3')-Ia; confers resistance to kanamycin in bacteria or G418 (Geneticin®) in eukaryotes
   2610..3198    +  rep_origin     ori: high-copy-number ColE1/pMB1/pBR322/pUC origin of replication
   3381..92      +  CDS            lacI (fragment) (across the origin): lac repressor; lacI; The lac repressor binds to the lac operator to inhibit transcription in E. coli. This inhibition can be relieved by adding lactose or isopropyl-β-D-thiogalactopyranoside (IPTG).
>Addgene plasmid #169971 | pDONR221 CARD8 FIIND R394E | addgene full sequence | sequence record 332700 | Addgene NGS Result
CGCCCAATACGCAAACCGCCTCTCCCCGCGCGTTGGCCGATTCATTAATGCAGCTGGCACGACAGGTTTC
CCGACTGGAAAGCGGGCAGTGAGCGCAACGCAATTAATACGCGTACCGCTAGCCAGGAAGAGTTTGTAGA
AACGCAAAAAGGCCATCCGTCAGGATGGCCTTCTGCTTAGTTTGATGCCTGGCAGTTTATGGCGGGCGTC
CTGCCCGCCACCCTCCGGGCCGTTGCTTCACAACGTTCAAATCCGCTCCCGGCGGATTTGTCCTACTCAG
GAGAGCGTTCACCGACAAACAACAGATAAAACGAAAGGCCCAGTCTTCCGACTGAGCCTTTCGTTTTATT
TGATGCCTGGCAGTTCCCTACTCTCGCGTTAACGCTAGCATGGATGTTTTCCCAGTCACGACGTTGTAAA
ACGACGGCCAGTCTTAAGCTCGGGCCCCAAATAATGATTTTATTTTGACTGATAGTGACCTGTTCGTTGC
AACAAATTGATGAGCAATGCTTTTTTATAATGCCAACTTTGTACAAAAAAGCAGGCTTCGAAGGAGATAG
AACCATGGGGCCTGAAGGAAATGTGGATGTTGAGTTGATTGATAAGAGCACAAACAGATACAGCGTTTGG
TTCCCCACTGCTGGCTGGTATCTGTGGTCAGCCACAGGCCTCGGCTTCCTGGTAAGGGATGAGGTCACAG
TTACCATCGCCTTCGGCAGCTGGAGTCAGCACCTGGCCCTGGACCTGCAGCACCATGAACAGTGGCTGGT
GGGCGGCCCCTTGTTTGATGTCACTGCAGAGCCAGAGGAGGCTGTCGCCGAAATCCACCTCCCCCACTTC
ATCTCCCTCCAAGCAGGTGAGGTGGACGTCTCCTGGTTTCTCGTTGCCCATTTTAAGAATGAAGGGATGG
TCCTGGAGCATCCAGCCCGGGTGGAGCCTTTCTATGCTGTCCTGGAAAGCCCCAGCTTCTCTCTGATGGG
CATCCTGCTGCGGATCGCCAGTGGGACTCGCCTCTCCATCCCCATCACTTCCAACACATTGATCTATTAT
CACCCCCACCCCGAAGATATTAAGTTCCACTTGTACCTTGTCCCCAGCGACGCCTTGCTAACAAAGGCGA
TAGATGATGAGGAAGATCGCTTCCATGGTGTGCGCCTGCAGACTTCGCCCCCAATGGAACCCCTGAACTT
TGGTTCCAGTTATATTGTGTCTAATTCTGCTAACCTGAAAGTAATGCCCAAGGAGTTGAAATTGTCCTAC
GAGAGCCCTGGAGAAATTCAGCACTTCTCAAAATTCTATGCTGGGCAGATGAAGGAACCCATTCAACTTG
AGATTACTGAAAAAAGACATGGGACTTTGGTGTGGGATACTGAGGTGAAGCCAGACCCAGCTTTCTTGTA
CAAAGTTGGCATTATAAGAAAGCATTGCTTATCAATTTGTTGCAACGAACAGGTCACTATCAGTCAAAAT
AAAATCATTATTTGCCATCCAGCTGATATCCCCTATAGTGAGTCGTATTACATGGTCATAGCTGTTTCCT
GGCAGCTCTGGCCCGTGTCTCAAAATCTCTGATGTTACATTGCACAAGATAAAAATATATCATCATGAAC
AATAAAACTGTCTGCTTACATAAACAGTAATACAAGGGGTGTTATGAGCCATATTCAACGGGAAACGTCG
AGGCCGCGATTAAATTCCAACATGGATGCTGATTTATATGGGTATAAATGGGCTCGCGATAATGTCGGGC
AATCAGGTGCGACAATCTATCGCTTGTATGGGAAGCCCGATGCGCCAGAGTTGTTTCTGAAACATGGCAA
AGGTAGCGTTGCCAATGATGTTACAGATGAGATGGTCAGACTAAACTGGCTGACGGAATTTATGCCTCTT
CCGACCATCAAGCATTTTATCCGTACTCCTGATGATGCATGGTTACTCACCACTGCGATCCCCGGAAAAA
CAGCATTCCAGGTATTAGAAGAATATCCTGATTCAGGTGAAAATATTGTTGATGCGCTGGCAGTGTTCCT
GCGCCGGTTGCATTCGATTCCTGTTTGTAATTGTCCTTTTAACAGCGATCGCGTATTTCGTCTCGCTCAG
GCGCAATCACGAATGAATAACGGTTTGGTTGATGCGAGTGATTTTGATGACGAGCGTAATGGCTGGCCTG
TTGAACAAGTCTGGAAAGAAATGCATAAACTTTTGCCATTCTCACCGGATTCAGTCGTCACTCATGGTGA
TTTCTCACTTGATAACCTTATTTTTGACGAGGGGAAATTAATAGGTTGTATTGATGTTGGACGAGTCGGA
ATCGCAGACCGATACCAGGATCTTGCCATCCTATGGAACTGCCTCGGTGAGTTTTCTCCTTCATTACAGA
AACGGCTTTTTCAAAAATATGGTATTGATAATCCTGATATGAATAAATTGCAGTTTCATTTGATGCTCGA
TGAGTTTTTCTAATCAGAATTGGTTAATTGGTTGTAACACTGGCAGAGCATTACGCTGACTTGACGGGAC
GGCGCAAGCTCATGACCAAAATCCCTTAACGTGAGTTACGCGTCGTTCCACTGAGCGTCAGACCCCGTAG
AAAAGATCAAAGGATCTTCTTGAGATCCTTTTTTTCTGCGCGTAATCTGCTGCTTGCAAACAAAAAAACC
ACCGCTACCAGCGGTGGTTTGTTTGCCGGATCAAGAGCTACCAACTCTTTTTCCGAAGGTAACTGGCTTC
AGCAGAGCGCAGATACCAAATACTGTTCTTCTAGTGTAGCCGTAGTTAGGCCACCACTTCAAGAACTCTG
TAGCACCGCCTACATACCTCGCTCTGCTAATCCTGTTACCAGTGGCTGCTGCCAGTGGCGATAAGTCGTG
TCTTACCGGGTTGGACTCAAGACGATAGTTACCGGATAAGGCGCAGCGGTCGGGCTGAACGGGGGGTTCG
TGCACACAGCCCAGCTTGGAGCGAACGACCTACACCGAACTGAGATACCTACAGCGTGAGCTATGAGAAA
GCGCCACGCTTCCCGAAGGGAGAAAGGCGGACAGGTATCCGGTAAGCGGCAGGGTCGGAACAGGAGAGCG
CACGAGGGAGCTTCCAGGGGGAAACGCCTGGTATCTTTATAGTCCTGTCGGGTTTCGCCACCTCTGACTT
GAGCGTCGATTTTTGTGATGCTCGTCAGGGGGGCGGAGCCTATGGAAAAACGCCAGCAACGCGGCCTTTT
TACGGTTCCTGGCCTTTTGCTGGCCTTTTGCTCACATGTTCTTTCCTGCGTTATCCCCTGATTCTGTGGA
TAACCGTATTACCGCCTTTGAGTGAGCTGATACCGCTCGCCGCAGCCGAACGACCGAGCGCAGCGAGTCA
GTGAGCGAGGAAGCGGAAGAG
