>Addgene plasmid #169971 | pDONR221 CARD8 FIIND R394E | depositor partial sequence | sequence record 329296 | Insert sequence
ATGGGGCCTGAAGGAAATGTGGATGTTGAGTTGATTGATAAGAGCACAAACAGATACAGCGTTTGGTTCC
CCACTGCTGGCTGGTATCTGTGGTCAGCCACAGGCCTCGGCTTCCTGGTAAGGGATGAGGTCACAGTGAC
GATTGCGTTTGGTTCCTGGAGTCAGCACCTGGCCCTGGACCTGCAGCACCATGAACAGTGGCTGGTGGGC
GGCCCCTTGTTTGATGTCACTGCAGAGCCAGAGGAGGCTGTCGCCGAAATCCACCTCCCCCACTTCATCT
CCCTCCAAGCAGGTGAGGTGGACGTCTCCTGGTTTCTCGTTGCCCATTTTAAGAATGAAGGGATGGTCCT
GGAGCATCCAGCCCGGGTGGAGCCTTTCTATGCTGTCCTGGAAAGCCCCAGCTTCTCTCTGATGGGCATC
CTGCTGCGGATCGCCAGTGGGACTCGCCTCTCCATCCCCATCACTTCCAACACATTGATCTATTATCACC
CCCACCCCGAAGATATTAAGTTCCACTTGTACCTTGTCCCCAGCGACGCCTTGCTAACAAAGGCGATAGA
TGATGAGGAAGATCGCTTCCATGGTGTGCGCCTGCAGACTTCGCCCCCAATGGAACCCCTGAACTTTGGT
TCCAGTTATATTGTGTCTAATTCTGCTAACCTGAAAGTAATGCCCAAGGAGTTGAAATTGTCCTACGAGA
GCCCTGGAGAAATTCAGCACTTCTCAAAATTCTATGCTGGGCAGATGAAGGAACCCATTCAACTTGAGAT
TACTGAAAAAAGACATGGGACTTTGGTGTGGGATACTGAGGTGAAGCCA
